>Addgene plasmid #34183 | KHBD00021 | depositor partial sequence | sequence record 40750 | KHBD00021 sequence 585 bps
ATGGTTCTGGAAATGGAGATGTCCAAGACCTATCAGTACCGCAAGGTGATGAAGCCCATGCTGGAGCGTA
AGCGCCGTGCCAGGATTAACAAGTGCCTGGACGAGCTCAAGGACATCATGGTGGAGTGCCTGACCCAGGA
GGGCGAGCACATCACCCGGCTGGAGAAGGCCGACATCCTGGAGCTGACCGTGGAGCACATGAAGAAGCTG
CGTGCCCAGAAGCAGCTGCGTCTGTCCAGCGTCACCGGTGGAGTGTCTCCGAGTGCCGATCCCAAGCTTA
GCATCGCTGAGAGTTTCCGTGCTGGCTACGTTCATGCTGCCAATGAAGTGTCCAAAACCTTGGCCGCTGT
ACCCGGAGTGAGTGTGGATCTCGGCACCCAGCTGATGAGTCACCTTGGCCATCGTCTCAACTACCTGCAA
GTGGTGGTTCCCTCGCTGCCCATTGGAGTGCCTCTTCAAGCTCCAGTAGAGGATCAAGCTATGGTCACTC
CACCTCCCTCGGAATGCGACAGCTTGGAGAGCGGAGCCTGCAGCCCGGCGCCCAGCGAGGCCAGCTCCAC
CTCTGGCCCCATGTGGCGTCCCTGG
