>Addgene plasmid #34183 | KHBD00021 | addgene partial sequence | sequence record 41654 | M13-Rev 5'-CAGGAAACAGCTATGACC-3'
AAATAATGATTTTATTTTGACTGATAGTGACCTGTTCGTTGCAACAAATTGATAAGCAATGCTTTCTTAT
AATGCCAACTTTGTACAAGAAAGTTGGCAACCAGGGACGCCACATGGGGCCAGAGGTGGAGCTGGCCTCG
CTGGGCGCCGGGCTGCAGGCTCCGCTCTCCAAGCTGTCGCATTCCGAGGGAGGTGGAGTGACCATAGCTT
GATCCTCTACTGGAGCTTGAAGAGGCACTCCAATGGGCAGCGAGGGAACCACCACTTGCAGGTAGTTGAG
ACGATGGCCAAGGTGACTCATCAGCTGGGTGCCGAGATCCACACTCACTCCGGGTACAGCGGCCAAGGTT
TTGGACACTTCATTGGCAGCATGAACGTAGCCAGCACGGAAACTCTCAGCGATGCTAAGCTTGGGATCGG
CACTCGGAGACACTCCACCGGTGACGCTGGACAGACGCAGCTGCTTCTGGGCACGCAGCTTCTTCATGTG
CTCCACGGTCAGCTCCAGGATGTCGGCCTTCTCCAGCCGGGTGATGTGCTCGCCCTCCTGGGTCAGGCAC
TCCACCATGATGTCCTTGAGCTCGTCCAGGCACTTGTTAATCCTGGCACGGCGCTTACGCTCCAGCATGG
GCTTCATCACCTTGCGGTACTGATAGGTCTTGGACATCTCCATTTCCAGAACCATGGTGCCAACTTTTTT
GTAC
