[The description below was written by a language model from this plasmid's Addgene catalogue record.]
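Description:
KHBD00021 is a Gateway entry clone built in the Invitrogen pDONR221 donor backbone (about 2.5 kb without insert) and carrying the open reading frame of the Drosophila melanogaster gene CG14548, better known as E(spl)mβ-HLH or HLHmβ. This gene is one of the basic helix-loop-helix transcription factors of the Enhancer of split complex. The insert is 585 bp and was introduced by Gateway recombination cloning, which in a pDONR221-derived clone normally leaves the ORF flanked by attL sites, ready for transfer into attR-containing destination vectors by an LR reaction. The plasmid is maintained in E. coli as a high-copy plasmid under kanamycin selection, and the insert can be verified with the M13 forward and reverse primer sites that flank the cloning region.

As a donor-type vector, the construct is a shuttle for the coding sequence rather than an expression plasmid. The record lists no promoter, tag or reporter driving the insert, so expression context is supplied by whichever destination vector is chosen. The depositor notes that ORFs in this collection were cloned open-ended, without a stop codon. This allows in-frame C-terminal fusions after recombination, but a destination vector must also provide the translation stop.

The clone belongs to a collection of Drosophila ORFs associated with a study on automated screening of protein–DNA interactions at fly regulatory elements, so it serves as a source of this transcription factor ORF for such interaction assays. No feature table was provided, so element positions and the exact recombination site arrangement are not documented here.
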