Addgene plasmid #34183: KHBD00021
Depositing lab: Bart Deplancke. Depositing organization: Swiss Federal Institute of Technology (EPFL). Publication: Automated protein-DNA interaction screening of Drosophila regulatory elements. Korneel Hens, Jean-Daniel Feuz, Alina Isakova, Antonina Lagovitina, Andreas Massouras, Julien Bryois, Patrick Callaerts, Susan E. Celniker, Bart Deplancke. Nat Methods. 2011 Oct 30;8(12):1065-70. 10.1038/nmeth.1763 PubMed 22037703.
Backbone
  Vector backbone: pDONR221
  Backbone manufacturer: Invitrogen
  Backbone size w/o insert (bp): 2536
  Vector type: Gateway Donor Vector
Growth in bacteria
  Bacterial resistance: Kanamycin, 50 μg/mL
  Growth temperature: 37°C
  Growth strain: DH5alpha
  Copy number: High Copy
Gene/Insert
  Gene/Insert name: CG14548 (alt names: FBgn0002733; HLHm&bgr;; E(spl) region transcript m&bgr;)
  Species: D. melanogaster (fly)
  Insert size (bp): 585
  Entrez Gene: E(spl)mbeta-HLH (a.k.a. Dmel_CG14548, CG14548, Dm-mA, Dmel\CG14548, E(Spl) HLH-Mbeta, E(Spl)mbeta, E(spl), E(spl) mbeta, E(spl)-Mbeta, E(spl)-mbeta, E(spl)Mbeta, E(spl)beta, E(spl)mA, E(spl)mb, E(spl)mbeta, E(spl)mbeta}, HLH-mbeta, HLHMbeta, HLHmA, HLHmbeta, Mbeta, bHLHb34, m-beta, mA, mb, mbeta)
  Cloning method: Gateway Cloning
  Sequencing primers: 5′ M13F; 3′ M13R
Terms and licenses: Academic/Nonprofit Terms; Industry Terms: Not Available to Industry
Depositor comments: Please note that the ORFs in this collection were cloned open-ended (without a stop codon).
How to cite: KHBD00021 was a gift from Bart Deplancke (Addgene plasmid # 34183 ; http://n2t.net/addgene:34183 ; RRID:Addgene_34183)
